Addgene plasmid #133347: pBXMCS-2 Pconstitutive-sgRNA(Sth3)_cpaA- Pconstitutive-sgRNA(Sth3)_blaA
Purpose: expression of two sgRNA from Streptococcus thermophilus #3 each express from its own constitutive promoter; here first one targets cpaA and second one targets blaA (from Caulobacter crescentus)
Depositing lab: Michael Laub. Publication: A CRISPR Interference System for Efficient and Rapid Gene Knockdown in Caulobacter crescentus. Guzzo M, Castro LK, Reisch CR, Guo MS, Laub MT. mBio. 2020 Jan 14;11(1):e02415-19. doi: 10.1128/mBio.02415-19. PubMed 31937638.
Backbone
  Vector backbone: pBXMCS-2
  Backbone size w/o insert (bp): 5287
  Total vector size (bp): 6016
  Modifications to backbone: xylR operator removed
  Vector type: CRISPR
Growth in bacteria
  Bacterial resistance: Kanamycin, 50 μg/mL
  Growth temperature: 37°C
  Growth strain: DH5alpha
  Copy number: High Copy
Gene/Insert
  Gene/Insert name: sgRNA_cpaA and sgRNA_blaA
  gRNA/shRNA sequence: cpaA and blaA
  Species: Streptococcus thermophilus
  Promoter: constitutive
  Cloning method: Gibson Cloning
  Sequencing primers: 5′ GCTGATGCCGCTGGCGATTCAG; 3′ TTTTCCCAGTCACGACGTTG
Resource information
  A portion of this plasmid was derived from a plasmid made by: Jeremy M. Rock "Programmable transcriptional repression in mycobacteria using an orthogonal CRISPR interference platform" Nature microbiology 2017
Terms and licenses: Academic/Nonprofit Terms; Industry Terms: Not Available to Industry
How to cite: pBXMCS-2 Pconstitutive-sgRNA(Sth3)_cpaA- Pconstitutive-sgRNA(Sth3)_blaA was a gift from Michael Laub (Addgene plasmid # 133347 ; http://n2t.net/addgene:133347 ; RRID:Addgene_133347)
