[The description below was written by a language model from this plasmid's Addgene catalogue record and pLannotate feature annotations shown in this document.]
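Description:
pBXMCS-2 Pconstitutive-sgRNA(Sth3)_cpaA- Pconstitutive-sgRNA(Sth3)_blaA is a 6,016 bp CRISPR interference guide plasmid built on the broad-host-range vector pBXMCS-2, from which the xylR operator has been removed. It replicates through the pBBR1 oriV and its cognate pBBR1 Rep protein, a replicon from Bordetella bronchiseptica that works in many Gram-negative bacteria. This allows the plasmid to be constructed in E. coli and then maintained in Caulobacter crescentus. Selection is by kanamycin, conferred by the Tn5-derived aminoglycoside phosphotransferase (NeoR/KanR). The short annotated fragments of tnpA, ble, CmR, TcR, lacZα, M13 ori, the T7 promoter and the pBluescript MCS appear to be non-functional remnants of the backbone's construction history rather than working parts.

The payload, assembled by Gibson cloning, consists of two single-guide RNA cassettes using the scaffold of the Streptococcus thermophilus CRISPR3 (Sth3) Cas9 system. Each is driven by its own constitutive promoter, whose identity the record does not state. The first guide targets cpaA and the second targets blaA, both Caulobacter crescentus genes. The automated annotation does not label the sgRNAs or their promoters, but several rrnB T1 terminators and a T7 terminator fragment are clustered in the first ~900 bp, an arrangement consistent with insulated, separately terminated guide transcription units. No Cas9 or dCas9 coding sequence is annotated, so the matching Sth3 protein must be supplied from elsewhere in the host. Part of the plasmid derives from an orthogonal CRISPRi platform developed for mycobacteria. It serves to express two guides from one plasmid for simultaneous knockdown of two genes in Caulobacter.
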