Features (pLannotate 1.2.2; 17 found; start..end, strand, type, name):
    193..236     +  terminator     rrnB T1 terminator: Escherichia coli rrnB; transcription terminator T1 from the E. coli rrnB gene
    236..259     +  terminator     T7 terminator (fragment): transcription terminator for bacteriophage T7 RNA polymerase
    360..392     -  misc_feature   MCS (fragment): pBluescript multiple cloning site
    393..439     +  terminator     rrnB T1 terminator: transcription terminator T1 from the E. coli rrnB gene
    865..908     +  terminator     rrnB T1 terminator: Escherichia coli rrnB; transcription terminator T1 from the E. coli rrnB gene
    929..947     -  promoter       T7 promoter: promoter for bacteriophage T7 RNA polymerase
    955..1110    +  CDS            lacZα (fragment): LacZα fragment of β-galactosidase; lacZ fragment
   1114..1191    -  rep_origin     M13 ori (fragment): M13 bacteriophage origin of replication; arrow indicates direction of (+) strand synthesis
   1191..1222    +  CDS            CmR (fragment): chloramphenicol acetyltransferase confers resistance to chloramphenicol
   1552..1621    -  CDS            TcR (fragment): tetracycline efflux protein; tet; confers resistance to tetracycline
   1682..2344    -  CDS            pBBR1 Rep: replication protein for the broad-host-range plasmid pBBR1 from Bordetella bronchiseptica
   2345..3116    -  rep_origin     pBBR1 oriV: replication origin of the broad-host-range plasmid pBBR1 from Bordetella bronchiseptica; requires the pBBR1 Rep protein for replication
   4280..4564    +  CDS            tnpA (fragment): TN5P_ECOLX - Also known as tnp. Experimental evidence at protein level: Swiss-Prot protein existence level 1. Mediates transposition of transposon Tn5 by a 'cut and paste' mechanism. First, the monomeric transposase binds the 19 bp inverted DNA repeats flanking the transposon. Then, dimerization of the DNA- bound transposase creates a synaptic DNA complex. After nicking of the first DNA strand, excision of the transposon proceeds through a series of intermediates. The transposase then mediates the insertion of the transposon at a new site by strand transfer. The activity of the wild- type tran
   4596..5390    +  CDS            NeoR/KanR: aminoglycoside phosphotransferase from Tn5; aph(3')-II (or nptII); confers resistance to neomycin, kanamycin, and G418 (Geneticin®)
   5411..5563    +  CDS            ble (fragment): BLE_KLEPN - Experimental evidence at protein level: Swiss-Prot protein existence level 1. Binding protein with a strong affinity to the bleomycin family of antibiotics. Binds to CL990; an antimitotic-antibiotic compound. From Klebsiella pneumoniae.
   5563..5679    +  CDS            CmR (fragment): chloramphenicol acetyltransferase; cat; confers resistance to chloramphenicol
   5738..5784    +  terminator     rrnB T1 terminator: transcription terminator T1 from the E. coli rrnB gene
>Addgene plasmid #133347 | pBXMCS-2 Pconstitutive-sgRNA(Sth3)_cpaA- Pconstitutive-sgRNA(Sth3)_blaA | addgene full sequence | sequence record 269540 | Addgene NGS Result
CGCGCCCGTGAGGCCGAGGATTTCGCGCTGGTCAGACAACCTACTTGCCGTCCCCACATGTTAGCGCTAC
CAAGTGCCGAGAGCGTGACGCGAGTGGCTTGTTTTAGAGCTGTGAAAACAGCGAGTTAAAATAAGGCTTA
GTCCGTACTCAACTTGAAAAGGTGGCACCGATTCGGTGTTTTTTTTTTTTTGATAAAACGAAAGGCCCAG
TCTTTCGACTGAGCCTTTCGTTTTATAAACGGGTCTTGAGGGGTTTTTTAAGCTTCTGCAGCTGGATCCA
TGGATATCTAGATTTCCGCAAAATAAAAAAGGGGACCTCTAGGGTCCCCAATTAATTAGCTAAAGCCGCT
AGCCCATGGGAATTCCTGCAGCCCGGGGGATCCACTAGTTCTCAAATAAAACGAAAGGCTCAGTCGAAAG
ACTGGGCCTTTCGTTTTATCTGTTGTTTGTCGCTGCAGCCAGCCGTGGTCGGGCAGCAGGTAGAAGGCGC
CCTCGTCCTGATCCTCGCCCGAAACCTCCAGCCCCCGGTCGATGGCTTCGACGACATAGCCGGCCGCGCG
GCAGGTGTCGGTGAGCGCGGCCAGCAGGGCGGCTTCCTGGTCAGGGGTCAGGTCGGTCATGGGCAAGAGG
TCCAGGTCGTGGTTTGTCGGCGGCTTCTAGCATGGACCGCCCGCGCCCGTGAGGCCGAGGATTTCGCGCT
GGTCAGACAACCTACTTGCCGTCCCCACATGTTAGCGCTACCAAGTGCCGACCAGGATCAGGCGCTTCAT
GGTTTTAGAGCTGTGAAAACAGCGAGTTAAAATAAGGCTTAGTCCGTACTCAACTTGAAAAGGTGGCACC
GATTCGGTGTTTTTTTTTTTTTTGATAAAACGAAAGGCCCAGTCTTTCGACTGAGCCTTTCGTTTTATAA
ACGGGTCTTCCAATTCGCCCTATAGTGAGTCGTATTACGCGCGCTCACTGGCCGTCGTTTTACAACGTCG
TGACTGGGAAAACCCTGGCGTTACCCAACTTAATCGCCTTGCAGCACATCCCCCTTTCGCCAGCTGGCGT
AATAGCGAAGAGGCCCGCACCGATCGCCCTTCCCAACAGTTGCGCAGCCTGAATGGCGAATGGAAATTGT
AAGCGTTAATATTTTGTTAAAATTCGCGTTAAATTTTTGTTAAATCAGCTCATTTTTTAACCAATAGGCC
GTACTGCGATGAGTGGCAGGGCGGGGCGTAATTTTTTTAAGGCAGTTATTGGTGCCCTTAAACGCCTGGT
TGCTACGCCTGAATAAGTGATAATAAGCGGATGAATGGCAGAAATTCGAAAGCAAATTCGACCCGGTCGT
CGGTTCAGGGCAGGGTCGTTAAATAGCCGCTTATGTCTATTGCTGGTTTACCGGTTTATTGACTACCGGA
AGCAGTGTGACCGTGTGCTTCTCAAATGCCTGAGGCCAGTTTGCTCAGGCTCTCCCCGTGGAGGTAATAA
TTGACGATATGATCATTTATTCTGCCTCCCAGAGCCTGATAAAAACGGTGAATCCGTTAGCGAGGTGCCG
CCGGCTTCCATTCAGGTCGAGGTGGCCCGGCTCCATGCACCGCGACGCAACGCGGGGAGGCAGACAAGGT
ATAGGGCGGCGAGGCGGCTACAGCCGATAGTCTGGAACAGCGCACTTACGGGTTGCTGCGCAACCCAAGT
GCTACCGGCGCGGCAGCGTGACCCGTGTCGGCGGCTCCAACGGCTCGCCATCGTCCAGAAAACACGGCTC
ATCGGGCATCGGCAGGCGCTGCTGCCCGCGCCGTTCCCATTCCTCCGTTTCGGTCAAGGCTGGCAGGTCT
GGTTCCATGCCCGGAATGCCGGGCTGGCTGGGCGGCTCCTCGCCGGGGCCGGTCGGTAGTTGCTGCTCGC
CCGGATACAGGGTCGGGATGCGGCGCAGGTCGCCATGCCCCAACAGCGATTCGTCCTGGTCGTCGTGATC
AACCACCACGGCGGCACTGAACACCGACAGGCGCAACTGGTCGCGGGGCTGGCCCCACGCCACGCGGTCA
TTGACCACGTAGGCCGACACGGTGCCGGGGCCGTTGAGCTTCACGACGGAGATCCAGCGCTCGGCCACCA
AGTCCTTGACTGCGTATTGGACCGTCCGCAAAGAACGTCCGATGAGCTTGGAAAGTGTCTTCTGGCTGAC
CACCACGGCGTTCTGGTGGCCCATCTGCGCCACGAGGTGATGCAGCAGCATTGCCGCCGTGGGTTTCCTC
GCAATAAGCCCGGCCCACGCCTCATGCGCTTTGCGTTCCGTTTGCACCCAGTGACCGGGCTTGTTCTTGG
CTTGAATGCCGATTTCTCTGGACTGCGTGGCCATGCTTATCTCCATGCGGTAGGGGTGCCGCACGGTTGC
GGCACCATGCGCAATCAGCTGCAACTTTTCGGCAGCGCGACAACAATTATGCGTTGCGTAAAAGTGGCAG
TCAATTACAGATTTTCTTTAACCTACGCAATGAGCTATTGCGGGGGGTGCCGCAATGAGCTGTTGCGTAC
CCCCCTTTTTTAAGTTGTTGATTTTTAAGTCTTTCGCATTTCGCCCTATATCTAGTTCTTTGGTGCCCAA
AGAAGGGCACCCCTGCGGGGTTCCCCCACGCCTTCGGCGCGGCTCCCCCTCCGGCAAAAAGTGGCCCCTC
CGGGGCTTGTTGATCGACTGCGCGGCCTTCGGCCTTGCCCAAGGTGGCGCTGCCCCCTTGGAACCCCCGC
ACTCGCCGCCGTGAGGCTCGGGGGGCAGGCGGGCGGGCTTCGCCCTTCGACTGCCCCCACTCGCATAGGC
TTGGGTCGTTCCAGGCGCGTCAAGGCCAAGCCGCTGCGCGGTCGCTGCGCGAGCCTTGACCCGCCTTCCA
CTTGGTGTCCAACCGGCAAGCGAAGCGCGCAGGCCGCAGGCCGGATGCTTTTCCCCAGAGAAAATTAAAA
AAATTGATGGGGCAAGGCCGCAGGCCGCGCAGTTGGAGCCGGTGGGTATGTGGTCGAAGGCTGGGTAGCC
GGTGGGCAATCCCTGTGGTCAAGCTCGTGGGCAGGCGCAGCCTGTCCATCAGCTTGTCCAGCAGGGTTGT
CCACGTGCCGAGCGAAGCGAGCCAGCCGGTGGCCGCTCGCGGCCATCGTCCACATATCCACGGGCTGGCA
AGGGAGCGCAGCGACCGCGCAGGGCGAAGCCCGGAGAGCAAGCCCGTAGGGCGCCGCAGCCGCCGTAGGC
GGTCATGACTTTGCGAAGCAAAGTCTAGTGAGTATACTCAAGCATTGAGTGGCCCGCCGGAGGCACCGCC
TTGCGCTGCCCCCGTCGAGCCGGTTGGACACCAAAAGGGAGGGGCAGGCATGGCGGCATACGCGATCATG
CGATGCAAGAAGCTGGCGAAAATGTGCAACGTGGCGGCCAGTCTCAAGCACGCCTACCGCGAGCGCGAGA
CGCCCAACGCTGACGCCAGCAGGACGCCAGAGAACGAGCACTGGGCGGCCAGCAGCACCGATGAAGCGAT
GGGCCGACTGCGCGAGTTGCTGCCAGAGAAGCGGCGCAAGGACGCTGTGTTGGCGGTCGAGTACGTCATG
ACGGCCAGCCCGGAATGGTGGAAGTCGGCCAGCCAAGAACAGCAGGCGGCGTTCTTCGAGAAGGCGCACA
AGTGGCTGGCGGACAAGTACGGGGCGGATCGCATCGTGACGGCCAGCATCCACCGTGACGAAACAAGCCC
GCACATGACCGCGTTCGTGGTGCCGCTGACGCAGGACGGCAGGCTGTCGGCCAAGGAGTTCATCGGCAAC
AAAGCGCAGATGACCCGCGACCAGACCACGTTTGCGGCCGCTGTGGCCGATCTAGGGCTGCAACGGGGCA
TCGAGGGCAGCAAGGCACGTCACACGCGCATTCAGGCGTTCTACGAGGCCCTGGAGCGGCCACCAGTGGG
CCACGTCACCATCAGCCCGCAAGCGGTCGAGCCACGCGCCTATGCACCGCAGGGATTGGCCGAAAAGCTG
GGAATCTCAAAGCGCGTTGAGACGCCGGAAGCCGTGGCCGACCGGCTGACAAAAGCGGTTCGGCAGGGGT
ATGAGCCTGCCCTACAGGCCGCCACAGGAGCGCGTGAGATGCGCAAGAAGGCCGATCAAGCCCAAGAGAC
GGCCCGAGACCTTCGGGAGCGCCTGAAGCCCGTTCTGGACGCCCTGGGGCCGTTGAATCGGGATATGCAG
GCCAAGGCCGCCGCGATCATCAAGGCCGTGGGCGAAAAGCTGCTGACGGAACAGCGGGAAGTCCAGCGCC
AGAAACAGGCCCAGCGCCAGCAGGAACGCGGGCGCGCACATTTCCCCGAAAAGTGCCACCTGGGATGAAT
GTCAGCTACTGGGCTATCTGGACAAGGGAAAACGCAAGCGCAAAGAGAAAGCAGGTAGCTTGCAGTGGGC
TTACATGGCGATAGCTAGACTGGGCGGTTTTATGGACAGCAAGCGAACCGGAATTGCCAGCTGGGGCGCC
CTCTGGTAAGGTTGGGAAGCCCTGCAAAGTAAACTGGATGGCTTTCTTGCCGCCAAGGATCTGATGGCGC
AGGGGATCAAGATCTGATCAAGAGACAGGATGAGGATCGTTTCGCATGATTGAACAAGATGGATTGCACG
CAGGTTCTCCGGCCGCTTGGGTGGAGAGGCTATTCGGCTATGACTGGGCACAACAGACAATCGGCTGCTC
TGATGCCGCCGTGTTCCGGCTGTCAGCGCAGGGGCGCCCGGTTCTTTTTGTCAAGACCGACCTGTCCGGT
GCCCTGAATGAACTGCAGGACGAGGCAGCGCGGCTATCGTGGCTGGCCACGACGGGCGTTCCTTGCGCAA
CTGTGCTCGACGTTGTCACTGAAGCGGGAAGGGACTGGCTGCTATTGGGCGAAGTGCCGGGGCAGGATCT
CCTGTCATCTCACCTTGCTCCTGCCGAGAAAGTATCCATCATGGCTGATGCAATGCGGCGGCTGCATACG
CTTGATCCGGCTACCTGCCCATTCGACCACCAAGCGAAACATCGCATCGAGCGAGCACGTACTCGGATGG
AAGCCGGTCTTGTCGATCAGGATGATCTGGACGAAGAGCATCAGGGGCTCGCGCCAGCCGAACTGTTCGC
CAGGCTCAAGGCGCGCATGCCCGACGGCGAGGATCTCGTCGTGACCCATGGCGATGCCTGCTTGCCGAAT
ATCATGGTGGAAAATGGCCGCTTTTCTGGATTCATCGACTGTGGCCGGCTGGGTGTGGCGGACCGCTATC
AGGACATAGCGTTGGCTACCCGTGATATTGCTGAAGAGCTTGGCGGCGAATGGGCTGACCGCTTCCTCGT
GCTTTACGGTATCGCCGCTCCCGATTCGCAGCGCATCGCCTTCTATCGCCTTCTTGACGAGTTCTTCTGA
GCGGGACTCTGGGGTTCGAAATGACCGACCAAGCGACGCCCAACCTGCCATCACGAGATTTCGATTCCAC
CGCCGCCTTCTATGAAAGGTTGGGCTTCGGAATCGTTTTCCGGGACGCCGGCTGGATGATCCTCCAGCGC
GGGGATCTCATGCTGGAGTTCTTCGCCCACCCCCATGGGCAAATATTATACGCAAGGCGACAAGGTGCTG
ATGCCGCTGGCGATTCAGGTTCATCATGCCGTTTGTGATGGCTTCCATGTCGGCAGAATGCTTAATGAAT
TACAACAGTTTTTATATAAGCTTTCAGTCGGCGCGAATGCTCCACGCCGCGCCCAGCGGCGCGGATCCAA
ATAAAACGAAAGGCTCAGTCGAAAGACTGGGCCTTTCGTTTTATCTGTTGTTTGTCGCTGCAGCCAGCCG
TGGTCGGGCAGCAGGTAGAAGGCGCCCTCGTCCTGATCCTCGCCCGAAACCTCCAGCCCCCGGTCGATGG
CTTCGACGACATAGCCGGCCGCGCGGCAGGTGTCGGTGAGCGCGGCCAGCAGGGCGGCTTCCTGGTCAGG
GGTCAGGTCGGTCATGGGCAAGAGGTCCAGGTCGTGGTTTGTCGGCGGCTTCTAGCATGGACCGCC
